Addgene plasmid #166826: dTAG NLRP1 P1214R
Purpose: dTAG (degron tag) NLRP1 for ligand-controlled N-terminal degradation
Depositing lab: Daniel Bachovchin. Depositing organization: Memorial Sloan-Kettering Cancer Center. Publication: DPP9 sequesters the C terminus of NLRP1 to repress inflammasome activation. Hollingsworth LR, Sharif H, Griswold AR, Fontana P, Mintseris J, Dagbay KB, Paulo JA, Gygi SP, Bachovchin DA, Wu H. Nature. 2021 Mar 17. pii: 10.1038/s41586-021-03350-4. doi: 10.1038/s41586-021-03350-4. PubMed 33731932.
Backbone
  Vector backbone: pLEX_305-N-dTAG
  Vector type: Mammalian Expression
Growth in bacteria
  Bacterial resistance: Ampicillin, 100 μg/mL
  Growth temperature: 37°C
  Growth strain: DH5alpha
  Copy number: High Copy
Gene/Insert
  Gene/Insert name: NLRP1
  Species: H. sapiens (human)
  Mutation: P1214R
  Entrez Gene: NLRP1 (a.k.a. AIADK, CARD7, CIDED, CLR17.1, DEFCAP, DEFCAP-L/S, JRRP, MSPC, NAC, NALP1, PP1044, SLEV1, VAMAS1)
  Promoter: hPGK
  Cloning method: Gateway Cloning
  Sequencing primers: 5′ hPGK-F; 3′ WPRE-R
Terms and licenses: Academic/Nonprofit Terms; Industry Terms: Not Available to Industry
Depositor comments: N terminal dTAG (degron tag) NLRP1 for ligand-controlled N-terminal degradation
How to cite: dTAG NLRP1 P1214R was a gift from Daniel Bachovchin (Addgene plasmid # 166826 ; http://n2t.net/addgene:166826 ; RRID:Addgene_166826)
