[The description below was written by a language model from this plasmid's Addgene catalogue record and pLannotate feature annotations shown in this document.]
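Description:
dTAG NLRP1 P1214R is a mammalian expression plasmid built on the pLEX_305-N-dTAG backbone. The catalogue lists it simply as a mammalian expression vector, but the feature table shows a third-generation, self-inactivating HIV-1 lentiviral transfer architecture. An RSV promoter drives a truncated 5' LTR, followed by the Ψ packaging signal with a gag fragment, the Rev response element and a cPPT/CTS, and the unit closes with a ΔU3 3' LTR and an SV40 polyadenylation signal. In bacteria it is maintained through a high-copy ColE1/pUC-type origin with ampicillin resistance, and an f1 origin is also present. Within the viral unit, SV40 early promoter elements sit upstream of a puromycin N-acetyltransferase gene (annotated as a fragment), which would allow puromycin selection of transduced or transfected cells.

The payload is human NLRP1 carrying the P1214R substitution, introduced by Gateway cloning and therefore flanked by attB1 and attB2 sites. It is expressed from the human PGK promoter, with a WPRE downstream to enhance transcript expression. Upstream of attB1 and on the same strand lies the FKBP12 F36V coding sequence, the dTAG degron, which the record describes as an N-terminal tag on NLRP1. This mutant FKBP binds synthetic ligands that do not engage wild-type FKBP12, so a dTAG ligand can selectively target the fusion for degradation. The stated purpose is ligand-controlled degradation of the NLRP1 N-terminus. The associated publication concerns sequestration of the NLRP1 C-terminus by DPP9 to repress inflammasome activation. The record does not state the functional consequence of the P1214R mutation.
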