Features (pLannotate 1.2.2; 32 found; start..end, strand, type, name):
     16..516     +  promoter       hPGK promoter: human phosphoglycerate kinase 1 promoter
    525..848     +  CDS            FKBP-V: F36V mutant of FK506-binding protein FKBP12 binds synthetic ligands that do not bind wild-type FKBP
    927..951     +  protein_bind   attB1: mutant version of attB; recombination site for the Gateway® BP reaction BP Clonase™
    960..5378    +  CDS            NLRP1: NLRP1_HUMAN - Also known as CARD7, DEFCAP From Homo sapiens (Human).
   5380..5404    -  protein_bind   attB2: mutant version of attB; recombination site for the Gateway® BP reaction BP Clonase™
   5456..6044    +  misc_feature   WPRE: woodchuck hepatitis virus posttranscriptional regulatory element
   6095..6114    +  misc_feature   cPPT/CTS (fragment): central polypurine tract and central termination sequence of HIV-1
   6116..6349    +  LTR            3' LTR (ΔU3): self-inactivating 3' long terminal repeat (LTR) from HIV-1
   6427..6548    +  polyA_signal   SV40 poly(A) signal: SV40 polyadenylation signal
   6588..6723    +  rep_origin     SV40 ori: SV40 origin of replication
   6744..6762    -  promoter       T7 promoter: promoter for bacteriophage T7 RNA polymerase
   6770..6925    +  CDS            lacZα (fragment): LacZα fragment of β-galactosidase; lacZ fragment
   6930..7358    +  rep_origin     f1 ori (sequence partly withheld): f1 bacteriophage origin of replication; arrow indicates direction of (+) strand synthesis
   7411..7515    +  promoter       AmpR promoter: bla
   7516..8376    +  CDS            AmpR: β-lactamase; bla; confers resistance to ampicillin, carbenicillin, and related antibiotics
   8547..9135    +  rep_origin     ori: high-copy-number ColE1/pMB1/pBR322/pUC origin of replication
   9318..9410    +  CDS            lacI (fragment): lac repressor; lacI; The lac repressor binds to the lac operator to inhibit transcription in E. coli. This inhibition can be relieved by adding lactose or isopropyl-β-D-thiogalactopyranoside (IPTG).
   9423..9444    +  protein_bind   CAP binding site: CAP binding activates transcription in the presence of cAMP. E. coli catabolite activator protein
   9459..9489    +  promoter       lac promoter: promoter for the E. coli lac operon
   9493..9515    +  protein_bind   lac operator (fragment): The lac repressor binds to the lac operator to inhibit transcription in E. coli. This inhibition can be relieved by adding lactose or isopropyl-β-D-thiogalactopyranoside (IPTG). lac repressor encoded by lacI
   9558..9576    +  promoter       T3 promoter: promoter for bacteriophage T3 RNA polymerase
   9604..9830    +  promoter       RSV promoter: Rous sarcoma virus enhancer/promoter
   9831..10011   +  LTR            5' LTR (truncated): truncated 5' long terminal repeat (LTR) from HIV-1
  10058..10183   +  misc_feature   HIV-1 Ψ: packaging signal of human immunodeficiency virus type 1
  10167..10530   +  CDS            HIV-1 gag (fragment): gag protein from human immunodeficiency virus 1; gag
  10676..10909   +  misc_feature   RRE: The Rev response element (RRE) of HIV-1 allows for Rev-dependent mRNA export from the nucleus to the cytoplasm.
  11286..11312   +  CDS            Rev (fragment): human immunodeficiency virus 1 (HIV-1) Rev protein; rev; enhances nuclear export of unspliced and incompletely spliced viral mRNAs
  11319..11342   +  promoter       SV40 promoter (fragment): SV40 early promoter
  11343..11414   +  promoter       SV40 promoter (fragment): SV40 enhancer and early promoter
  11438..11573   +  rep_origin     SV40 ori: SV40 origin of replication
  11619..12215   +  CDS            PuroR (fragment): puromycin N-acetyltransferase; pac from Streptomyces; confers resistance to puromycin
  12264..12381   +  misc_feature   cPPT/CTS: central polypurine tract and central termination sequence of HIV-1
>Addgene plasmid #166826 | dTAG NLRP1 P1214R | addgene full sequence | sequence record 328209 | Addgene NGS Result
CTCGAGGCCTGCAGGTTGCGCCTTTTCCAAGGCAGCCCTGGGTTTGCGCAGGGACGCGGCTGCTCTGGGC
GTGGTTCCGGGAAACGCAGCGGCGCCGACCCTGGGTCTCGCACATTCTTCACGTCCGTTCGCAGCGTCAC
CCGGATCTTCGCCGCTACCCTTGTGGGCCCCCCGGCGACGCTTCCTGCTCCGCCCCTAAGTCGGGAAGGT
TCCTTGCGGTTCGCGGCGTGCCGGACGTGACAAACGGAAGCCGCACGTCTCACTAGTACCCTCGCAGACG
GACAGCGCCAGGGAGCAATGGCAGCGCGCCGACCGCGATGGGCTGTGGCCAATAGCGGCTGCTCAGCAGG
GCGCGCCGAGAGCAGCGGCCGGGAAGGGGCGGTGCGGGAGGCGGGGTGTGGGGCGGTAGTGTGGGCCCTG
TTCCTGCCCGCGCGGTGTTCCGCATTCTGCAAGCCTCCGGAGCGCACGTCGGCAGTCGGCTCCCTCGTTG
ACCGAATCACCGACCTCTCTCCCCAGGGGCTAGCATGGGAGTGCAGGTGGAAACCATCTCCCCAGGAGAC
GGGCGCACCTTCCCCAAGCGCGGCCAGACCTGCGTGGTGCACTACACCGGGATGCTTGAAGATGGAAAGA
AAGTTGATTCCTCCCGGGACAGAAACAAGCCCTTTAAGTTTATGCTAGGCAAGCAGGAGGTGATCCGAGG
CTGGGAAGAAGGGGTTGCCCAGATGAGTGTGGGTCAGAGAGCCAAACTGACTATATCTCCAGATTATGCC
TATGGTGCCACTGGGCACCCAGGCATCATCCCACCACATGCCACTCTCGTCTTCGATGTGGAGCTTCTAA
AACTGGAAGGCGGCTACCCCTACGACGTGCCCGACTACGCCGGCTATCCGTATGATGTCCCGGACTATGC
AGGCATCGATAGATCAACAAGTTTGTACAAAAAAGCAGGCTTCGCCACCATGGCTGGCGGAGCCTGGGGC
CGCCTGGCCTGTTACTTGGAGTTCCTGAAGAAGGAGGAGCTGAAGGAGTTCCAGCTTCTGCTCGCCAATA
AAGCGCACTCCAGGAGCTCTTCGGGTGAGACACCCGCTCAGCCAGAGAAGACGAGTGGCATGGAGGTGGC
CTCGTACCTGGTGGCTCAGTATGGGGAGCAGCGGGCCTGGGACCTAGCCCTCCATACCTGGGAGCAGATG
GGGCTGAGGTCACTGTGCGCCCAAGCCCAGGAAGGGGCAGGCCACTCTCCCTCATTCCCCTACAGCCCAA
GTGAACCCCACCTGGGGTCTCCCAGCCAACCCACCTCCACCGCAGTGCTAATGCCCTGGATCCATGAATT
GCCGGCGGGGTGCACCCAGGGCTCAGAGAGAAGGGTTTTGAGACAGCTGCCTGACACATCTGGACGCCGC
TGGAGAGAAATCTCTGCCTCACTCCTCTACCAAGCTCTTCCAAGCTCCCCAGACCATGAGTCTCCAAGCC
AGGAGTCACCCAACGCCCCCACATCCACAGCAGTGCTGGGGAGCTGGGGATCCCCACCTCAGCCCAGCCT
AGCACCCAGAGAGCAGGAGGCTCCTGGGACCCAATGGCCTCTGGATGAAACGTCAGGAATTTACTACACA
GAAATCAGAGAAAGAGAGAGAGAGAAATCAGAGAAAGGCAGGCCCCCATGGGCAGCGGTGGTAGGAACGC
CCCCACAGGCGCACACCAGCCTACAGCCCCACCACCACCCATGGGAGCCTTCTGTGAGAGAGAGCCTCTG
TTCCACATGGCCCTGGAAAAATGAGGATTTTAACCAAAAATTCACACAGCTGCTACTTCTACAAAGACCT
CACCCCAGAAGCCAAGATCCCCTGGTCAAGAGAAGCTGGCCTGATTATGTGGAGGAGAATCGAGGACATT
TAATTGAGATCAGAGACTTATTTGGCCCAGGCCTGGATACCCAAGAACCTCGCATAGTCATACTGCAGGG
GGCTGCTGGAATTGGGAAGTCAACACTGGCCAGGCAGGTGAAGGAAGCCTGGGGGAGAGGCCAGCTGTAT
GGGGACCGCTTCCAGCATGTCTTCTACTTCAGCTGCAGAGAGCTGGCCCAGTCCAAGGTGGTGAGTCTCG
CTGAGCTCATCGGAAAAGATGGGACAGCCACTCCGGCTCCCATTAGACAGATCCTGTCTAGGCCAGAGCG
GCTGCTCTTCATCCTCGATGGTGTAGATGAGCCAGGATGGGTCTTGCAGGAGCCGAGTTCTGAGCTCTGT
CTGCACTGGAGCCAGCCACAGCCGGCGGATGCACTGCTGGGCAGTTTGCTGGGGAAAACTATACTTCCCG
AGGCATCCTTCCTGATCACGGCTCGGACCACAGCTCTGCAGAACCTCATTCCTTCTTTGGAGCAGGCACG
TTGGGTAGAGGTCCTGGGGTTCTCTGAGTCCAGCAGGAAGGAATATTTCTACAGATATTTCACAGATGAA
AGGCAAGCAATTAGAGCCTTTAGGTTGGTCAAATCAAACAAAGAGCTCTGGGCCCTGTGTCTTGTGCCCT
GGGTGTCCTGGCTGGCCTGCACTTGCCTGATGCAGCAGATGAAGCGGAAGGAAAAACTCACACTGACTTC
CAAGACCACCACAACCCTCTGTCTACATTACCTTGCCCAGGCTCTCCAAGCTCAGCCATTGGGACCCCAG
CTCAGAGACCTCTGCTCTCTGGCTGCTGAGGGCATCTGGCAAAAAAAGACCCTTTTCAGTCCAGATGACC
TCAGGAAGCATGGGTTAGATGGGGCCATCATCTCCACCTTCTTGAAGATGGGTATTCTTCAAGAGCACCC
CATCCCTCTGAGCTACAGCTTCATTCACCTCTGTTTCCAAGAGTTCTTTGCAGCAATGTCCTATGTCTTG
GAGGATGAGAAGGGGAGAGGTAAACATTCTAATTGCATCATAGATTTGGAAAAGACGCTAGAAGCATATG
GAATACATGGCCTGTTTGGGGCATCAACCACACGTTTCCTATTGGGCCTGTTAAGTGATGAGGGGGAGAG
AGAGATGGAGAACATCTTTCACTGCCGGCTGTCTCAGGGGAGGAACCTGATGCAGTGGGTCCCGTCCCTG
CAGCTGCTGCTGCAGCCACACTCTCTGGAGTCCCTCCACTGCTTGTACGAGACTCGGAACAAAACGTTCC
TGACACAAGTGATGGCCCATTTCGAAGAAATGGGCATGTGTGTAGAAACAGACATGGAGCTCTTAGTGTG
CACTTTCTGCATTAAATTCAGCCGCCACGTGAAGAAGCTTCAGCTGATTGAGGGCAGGCAGCACAGATCA
ACATGGAGCCCCACCATGGTAGTCCTGTTCAGGTGGGTCCCAGTCACAGATGCCTATTGGCAGATTCTCT
TCTCCGTCCTCAAGGTCACCAGAAACCTGAAGGAGCTGGACCTAAGTGGAAACTCGCTGAGCCACTCTGC
AGTGAAGAGTCTTTGTAAGACCCTGAGACGCCCTCGCTGCCTCCTGGAGACCCTGCGGTTGGCTGGCTGT
GGCCTCACAGCTGAGGACTGCAAGGACCTTGCCTTTGGGCTGAGAGCCAACCAGACCCTGACCGAGCTGG
ACCTGAGCTTCAATGTGCTCACGGATGCTGGAGCCAAACACCTTTGCCAGAGACTGAGACAGCCGAGCTG
CAAGCTACAGCGACTGCAGCTGGTCAGCTGTGGCCTCACGTCTGACTGCTGCCAGGACCTGGCCTCTGTG
CTTAGTGCCAGCCCCAGCCTGAAGGAGCTAGACCTGCAGCAGAACAACCTGGATGACGTTGGCGTGCGAC
TGCTCTGTGAGGGGCTCAGGCATCCTGCCTGCAAACTCATACGCCTGGGGCTGGACCAGACAACTCTGAG
TGATGAGATGAGGCAGGAACTGAGGGCCCTGGAGCAGGAGAAACCTCAGCTGCTCATCTTCAGCAGACGG
AAACCAAGTGTGATGACCCCTACTGAGGGCCTGGATACGGGAGAGATGAGTAATAGCACATCCTCACTCA
AGCGGCAGAGACTCGGATCAGAGAGGGCGGCTTCCCATGTTGCTCAGGCTAATCTCAAACTCCTGGACGT
GAGCAAGATCTTCCCAATTGCTGAGATTGCAGAGGAAAGCTCCCCAGAGGTAGTACCGGTGGAACTCTTG
TGCGTGCCTTCTCCTGCCTCTCAAGGGGACCTGCATACGAAGCCTTTGGGGACTGACGATGACTTCTGGG
GCCCCACGGGGCCTGTGGCTACTGAGGTAGTTGACAAAGAAAAGAACTTGTACCGAGTTCACTTCCCTGT
AGCTGGCTCCTACCGCTGGCCCAACACGGGTCTCTGCTTTGTGATGAGAGAAGCGGTGACCGTTGAGATT
GAATTCTGTGTGTGGGACCAGTTCCTGGGTGAGATCAACCCACAGCACAGCTGGATGGTGGCAGGGCCTC
TGCTGGACATCAAGGCTGAGCCTGGAGCTGTGGAAGCTGTGCACCTCCCTCACTTTGTGGCTCTCCAAGG
GGGCCATGTGGACACATCCCTGTTCCAAATGGCCCACTTTAAAGAGGAGGGGATGCTCCTGGAGAAGCCA
GCCAGGGTGGAGCTGCATCACATAGTTCTGGAAAACCCCAGCTTCTCCCGCTTGGGAGTCCTCCTGAAAA
TGATCCATAATGCCCTGCGCTTCATTCCCGTCACCTCTGTGGTGTTGCTTTACCACCGCGTCCATCCTGA
GGAAGTCACCTTCCACCTCTACCTGATCCCAAGTGACTGCTCCATTCGGAAGGCCATAGATGATCTAGAA
ATGAAATTCCAGTTTGTGCGAATCCACAAGCCACCCCCGCTGACCCCACTTTATATGGGCTGTCGTTACA
CTGTGTCTGGGTCTGGTTCAGGGATGCTGGAAATACTCCCCAAGGAACTGGAGCTCTGCTATCGAAGCCC
TGGAGAAGACCAGCTGTTCTCGGAGTTCTACGTTGGCCACTTGGGATCAGGGATCAGGCTGCAAGTGAAA
GACAAGAAAGATGAGACTCTGGTGTGGGAGGCCTTGGTGAAACCAGGAGATCTCATGCCTGCAACTACTC
TGATCCCTCCAGCCCGCATAGCCGTACCTTCACCTCTGGATGCCCCGCAGTTGCTGCACTTTGTGGACCA
GTATCGAGAGCAGCTGATAGCCCGAGTGACATCGGTGGAGGTTGTCTTGGACAAACTGCATGGACAGGTG
CTGAGCCAGGAGCAGTACGAGAGGGTGCTGGCTGAGAACACGAGGCCCAGCCAGATGCGGAAGCTGTTCA
GCTTGAGCCAGTCCTGGGACCGGAAGTGCAAAGATGGACTCTACCAAGCCCTGAAGGAGACCCATCCTCA
CCTCATTATGGAACTCTGGGAGAAGGGCAGCAAAAAGGGACTCCTGCCACTCAGCAGCGACCCAGCTTTC
TTGTACAAAGTGGTTACCGGTTAGTAATGAACTAGTTAAGTCGACAATCAACGCGTTAAGTCGACAATCA
ACCTCTGGATTACAAAATTTGTGAAAGATTGACTGGTATTCTTAACTATGTTGCTCCTTTTACGCTATGT
GGATACGCTGCTTTAATGCCTTTGTATCATGCTATTGCTTCCCGTATGGCTTTCATTTTCTCCTCCTTGT
ATAAATCCTGGTTGCTGTCTCTTTATGAGGAGTTGTGGCCCGTTGTCAGGCAACGTGGCGTGGTGTGCAC
TGTGTTTGCTGACGCAACCCCCACTGGTTGGGGCATTGCCACCACCTGTCAGCTCCTTTCCGGGACTTTC
GCTTTCCCCCTCCCTATTGCCACGGCGGAACTCATCGCCGCCTGCCTTGCCCGCTGCTGGACAGGGGCTC
GGCTGTTGGGCACTGACAATTCCGTGGTGTTGTCGGGGAAATCATCGTCCTTTCCTTGGCTGCTCGCCTG
TGTTGCCACCTGGATTCTGCGCGGGACGTCCTTCTGCTACGTCCCTTCGGCCCTCAATCCAGCGGACCTT
CCTTCCCGCGGCCTGCTGCCGGCTCTGCGGCCTCTTCCGCGTCTTCGCCTTCGCCCTCAGACGAGTCGGA
TCTCCCTTTGGGCCGCCTCCCCGCGTCGACTTTAAGACCAATGACTTACAAGGCAGCTGTAGATCTTAGC
CACTTTTTAAAAGAAAAGGGGGGACTGGAAGGGCTAATTCACTCCCAACGAAGACAAGATCTGCTTTTTG
CTTGTACTGGGTCTCTCTGGTTAGACCAGATCTGAGCCTGGGAGCTCTCTGGCTAACTAGGGAACCCACT
GCTTAAGCCTCAATAAAGCTTGCCTTGAGTGCTTCAAGTAGTGTGTGCCCGTCTGTTGTGTGACTCTGGT
AACTAGAGATCCCTCAGACCCTTTTAGTCAGTGTGGAAAATCTCTAGCAGTACGTATAGTAGTTCATGTC
ATCTTATTATTCAGTATTTATAACTTGCAAAGAAATGAATATCAGAGAGTGAGAGGAACTTGTTTATTGC
AGCTTATAATGGTTACAAATAAAGCAATAGCATCACAAATTTCACAAATAAAGCATTTTTTTCACTGCAT
TCTAGTTGTGGTTTGTCCAAACTCATCAATGTATCTTATCATGTCTGGCTCTAGCTATCCCGCCCCTAAC
TCCGCCCATCCCGCCCCTAACTCCGCCCAGTTCCGCCCATTCTCCGCCCCATGGCTGACTAATTTTTTTT
ATTTATGCAGAGGCCGAGGCCGCCTCGGCCTCTGAGCTATTCCAGAAGTAGTGAGGAGGCTTTTTTGGAG
GCCTAGGGACGTACCCAATTCGCCCTATAGTGAGTCGTATTACGCGCGCTCACTGGCCGTCGTTTTACAA
CGTCGTGACTGGGAAAACCCTGGCGTTACCCAACTTAATCGCCTTGCAGCACATCCCCCTTTCGCCAGCT
GGCGTAATAGCGAAGAGGCCCGCACCGATCGCCCTTCCCAACAGTTGCGCAGCCTGAATGGCGAATGGG
[124 nt withheld, positions 6930-7053]
C
[91 nt withheld, positions 7055-7145]
A
[49 nt withheld, positions 7147-7195]
CCTTTGACGTTGGAGTCCACGTTCTTT
[37 nt withheld, positions 7223-7259]
ACCCTATCTCGGTCTATTCTTTTGATTTATAAGGGATTTTGCCGATTTCGGCCTATTGGTTAAAAAATGA
GCTGATTTAACAAAAATTTAACGCGAATTTTAACAAAATATTAACGCTTACAATTTAGGTGGCACTTTTC
GGGGAAATGTGCGCGGAACCCCTATTTGTTTATTTTTCTAAATACATTCAAATATGTATCCGCTCATGAG
ACAATAACCCTGATAAATGCTTCAATAATATTGAAAAAGGAAGAGTATGAGTATTCAACATTTCCGTGTC
GCCCTTATTCCCTTTTTTGCGGCATTTTGCCTTCCTGTTTTTGCTCACCCAGAAACGCTGGTGAAAGTAA
AAGATGCTGAAGATCAGTTGGGTGCACGAGTGGGTTACATCGAACTGGATCTCAACAGCGGTAAGATCCT
TGAGAGTTTTCGCCCCGAAGAACGTTTTCCAATGATGAGCACTTTTAAAGTTCTGCTATGTGGCGCGGTA
TTATCCCGTATTGACGCCGGGCAAGAGCAACTCGGTCGCCGCATACACTATTCTCAGAATGACTTGGTTG
AGTACTCACCAGTCACAGAAAAGCATCTTACGGATGGCATGACAGTAAGAGAATTATGCAGTGCTGCCAT
AACCATGAGTGATAACACTGCGGCCAACTTACTTCTGACAACGATCGGAGGACCGAAGGAGCTAACCGCT
TTTTTGCACAACATGGGGGATCATGTAACTCGCCTTGATCGTTGGGAACCGGAGCTGAATGAAGCCATAC
CAAACGACGAGCGTGACACCACGATGCCTGTAGCAATGGCAACAACGTTGCGCAAACTATTAACTGGCGA
ACTACTTACTCTAGCTTCCCGGCAACAATTAATAGACTGGATGGAGGCGGATAAAGTTGCAGGACCACTT
CTGCGCTCGGCCCTTCCGGCTGGCTGGTTTATTGCTGATAAATCTGGAGCCGGTGAGCGTGGGTCTCGCG
GTATCATTGCAGCACTGGGGCCAGATGGTAAGCCCTCCCGTATCGTAGTTATCTACACGACGGGGAGTCA
GGCAACTATGGATGAACGAAATAGACAGATCGCTGAGATAGGTGCCTCACTGATTAAGCATTGGTAACTG
TCAGACCAAGTTTACTCATATATACTTTAGATTGATTTAAAACTTCATTTTTAATTTAAAAGGATCTAGG
TGAAGATCCTTTTTGATAATCTCATGACCAAAATCCCTTAACGTGAGTTTTCGTTCCACTGAGCGTCAGA
CCCCGTAGAAAAGATCAAAGGATCTTCTTGAGATCCTTTTTTTCTGCGCGTAATCTGCTGCTTGCAAACA
AAAAAACCACCGCTACCAGCGGTGGTTTGTTTGCCGGATCAAGAGCTACCAACTCTTTTTCCGAAGGTAA
CTGGCTTCAGCAGAGCGCAGATACCAAATACTGTTCTTCTAGTGTAGCCGTAGTTAGGCCACCACTTCAA
GAACTCTGTAGCACCGCCTACATACCTCGCTCTGCTAATCCTGTTACCAGTGGCTGCTGCCAGTGGCGAT
AAGTCGTGTCTTACCGGGTTGGACTCAAGACGATAGTTACCGGATAAGGCGCAGCGGTCGGGCTGAACGG
GGGGTTCGTGCACACAGCCCAGCTTGGAGCGAACGACCTACACCGAACTGAGATACCTACAGCGTGAGCT
ATGAGAAAGCGCCACGCTTCCCGAAGGGAGAAAGGCGGACAGGTATCCGGTAAGCGGCAGGGTCGGAACA
GGAGAGCGCACGAGGGAGCTTCCAGGGGGAAACGCCTGGTATCTTTATAGTCCTGTCGGGTTTCGCCACC
TCTGACTTGAGCGTCGATTTTTGTGATGCTCGTCAGGGGGGCGGAGCCTATGGAAAAACGCCAGCAACGC
GGCCTTTTTACGGTTCCTGGCCTTTTGCTGGCCTTTTGCTCACATGTTCTTTCCTGCGTTATCCCCTGAT
TCTGTGGATAACCGTATTACCGCCTTTGAGTGAGCTGATACCGCTCGCCGCAGCCGAACGACCGAGCGCA
GCGAGTCAGTGAGCGAGGAAGCGGAAGAGCGCCCAATACGCAAACCGCCTCTCCCCGCGCGTTGGCCGAT
TCATTAATGCAGCTGGCACGACAGGTTTCCCGACTGGAAAGCGGGCAGTGAGCGCAACGCAATTAATGTG
AGTTAGCTCACTCATTAGGCACCCCAGGCTTTACACTTTATGCTTCCGGCTCGTATGTTGTGTGGAATTG
TGAGCGGATAACAATTTCACACAGGAAACAGCTATGACCATGATTACGCCAAGCGCGCAATTAACCCTCA
CTAAAGGGAACAAAAGCTGGAGCTGCAAGCTTAATGTAGTCTTATGCAATACTCTTGTAGTCTTGCAACA
TGGTAACGATGAGTTAGCAACATGCCTTACAAGGAGAGAAAAAGCACCGTGCATGCCGATTGGTGGAAGT
AAGGTGGTACGATCGTGCCTTATTAGGAAGGCAACAGACGGGTCTGACATGGATTGGACGAACCACTGAA
TTGCCGCATTGCAGAGATATTGTATTTAAGTGCCTAGCTCGATACATAAACGGGTCTCTCTGGTTAGACC
AGATCTGAGCCTGGGAGCTCTCTGGCTAACTAGGGAACCCACTGCTTAAGCCTCAATAAAGCTTGCCTTG
AGTGCTTCAAGTAGTGTGTGCCCGTCTGTTGTGTGACTCTGGTAACTAGAGATCCCTCAGACCCTTTTAG
TCAGTGTGGAAAATCTCTAGCAGTGGCGCCCGAACAGGGACTTGAAAGCGAAAGGGAAACCAGAGGAGCT
CTCTCGACGCAGGACTCGGCTTGCTGAAGCGCGCACGGCAAGAGGCGAGGGGCGGCGACTGGTGAGTACG
CCAAAAATTTTGACTAGCGGAGGCTAGAAGGAGAGAGATGGGTGCGAGAGCGTCAGTATTAAGCGGGGGA
GAATTAGATCGCGATGGGAAAAAATTCGGTTAAGGCCAGGGGGAAAGAAAAAATATAAATTAAAACATAT
AGTATGGGCAAGCAGGGAGCTAGAACGATTCGCAGTTAATCCTGGCCTGTTAGAAACATCAGAAGGCTGT
AGACAAATACTGGGACAGCTACAACCATCCCTTCAGACAGGATCAGAAGAACTTAGATCATTATATAATA
CAGTAGCAACCCTCTATTGTGTGCATCAAAGGATAGAGATAAAAGACACCAAGGAAGCTTTAGACAAGAT
AGAGGAAGAGCAAAACAAAAGTAAGACCACCGCACAGCAAGCGGCCGCTGATCTTCAGACCTGGAGGAGG
AGATATGAGGGACAATTGGAGAAGTGAATTATATAAATATAAAGTAGTAAAAATTGAACCATTAGGAGTA
GCACCCACCAAGGCAAAGAGAAGAGTGGTGCAGAGAGAAAAAAGAGCAGTGGGAATAGGAGCTTTGTTCC
TTGGGTTCTTGGGAGCAGCAGGAAGCACTATGGGCGCAGCGTCAATGACGCTGACGGTACAGGCCAGACA
ATTATTGTCTGGTATAGTGCAGCAGCAGAACAATTTGCTGAGGGCTATTGAGGCGCAACAGCATCTGTTG
CAACTCACAGTCTGGGGCATCAAGCAGCTCCAGGCAAGAATCCTGGCTGTGGAAAGATACCTAAAGGATC
AACAGCTCCTGGGGATTTGGGGTTGCTCTGGAAAACTCATTTGCACCACTGCTGTGCCTTGGAATGCTAG
TTGGAGTAATAAATCTCTGGAACAGATTTGGAATCACACGACCTGGATGGAGTGGGACAGAGAAATTAAC
AATTACACAAGCTTAATACACTCCTTAATTGAAGAATCGCAAAACCAGCAAGAAAAGAATGAACAAGAAT
TATTGGAATTAGATAAATGGGCAAGTTTGTGGAATTGGTTTAACATAACAAATTGGCTGTGGTATATAAA
ATTATTCATAATGATAGTAGGAGGCTTGGTAGGTTTAAGAATAGTTTTTGCTGTACTTTCTATAGTGAAT
AGAGTTAGGCAGGGATATTCACCATTATCGTTTCAGACCCACCTCCCAACCCCGAGGGGACCCATGCATT
GCATCTCAATTAGTCAGCAACCAGGTGTGGAAAGTCCCCAGGCTCCCCAGCAGGCAGAAGTATGCAAAGC
ATGCGTCTCAATTAGTCAGCAACCATAGTCCCGCCCCTAACTCCGCCCATCCCGCCCCTAACTCCGCCCA
GTTCCGCCCATTCTCCGCCCCATGGCTGACTAATTTTTTTTATTTATGCAGAGGCCGAGGCCGCCTCGGC
CTCTGAGCTATTCCAGAAGTAGTGAGGAGGCTTTTTTGGAGGCCTAGGCTTTTGCAAAAAGCTTTCTAGA
GGTACCACCGGAGCTTACCATGACCGAGTACAAGCCCACGGTGCGCCTCGCCACCCGCGACGACGTCCCC
AGGGCCGTACGCACCCTCGCCGCCGCGTTCGCCGACTACCCCGCCACGCGCCACACCGTCGATCCGGACC
GCCACATCGAGCGGGTCACCGAGCTGCAAGAACTCTTCCTCACGCGCGTCGGGCTCGACATCGGCAAGGT
GTGGGTCGCGGACGACGGCGCCGCCGTGGCGGTCTGGACCACGCCGGAGAGCGTCGAAGCGGGGGCGGTG
TTCGCCGAGATCGGCCCGCGCATGGCCGAGTTGAGCGGTTCCCGGCTGGCCGCGCAGCAACAGATGGAAG
GCCTCCTGGCGCCGCACCGGCCCAAGGAGCCCGCGTGGTTCCTGGCCACCGTCGGCGTCTCGCCCGACCA
CCAGGGCAAGGGTCTGGGCAGCGCCGTCGTGCTCCCCGGAGTGGAGGCGGCCGAGCGCGCCGGGGTGCCC
GCCTTCCTGGAGACCTCCGCGCCCCGCAACCTCCCCTTCTACGAGCGGCTCGGCTTCACCGTCACCGCCG
ACGTCGAGGTGCCCGAAGGACCGCGCACCTGGTGCATGACCCGCAAGCCCGGTGCCAGTTAACGAATTCT
AGATCTTGAGACAAATGGCAGTATTCATCCACAATTTTAAAAGAAAAGGGGGGATTGGGGGGTACAGTGC
AGGGGAAAGAATAGTAGACATAATAGCAACAGACATACAAACTAAAGAATTACAAAAACAAATTACAAAA
ATTCAAAATTTTCGGGTTTATTACAGGGACAGCAGAGATCCACTTTGGCGCCGG
