>Addgene plasmid #166826 | dTAG NLRP1 P1214R | depositor partial sequence | sequence record 323824 | Insert sequence
ATGGCTGGCGGAGCCTGGGGCCGCCTGGCCTGTTACTTGGAGTTCCTGAAGAAGGAGGAGCTGAAGGAGT
TCCAGCTTCTGCTCGCCAATAAAGCGCACTCCAGGAGCTCTTCGGGTGAGACACCCGCTCAGCCAGAGAA
GACGAGTGGCATGGAGGTGGCCTCGTACCTGGTGGCTCAGTATGGGGAGCAGCGGGCCTGGGACCTAGCC
CTCCATACCTGGGAGCAGATGGGGCTGAGGTCACTGTGCGCCCAAGCCCAGGAAGGGGCAGGCCACTCTC
CCTCATTCCCCTACAGCCCAAGTGAACCCCACCTGGGGTCTCCCAGCCAACCCACCTCCACCGCAGTGCT
AATGCCCTGGATCCATGAATTGCCGGCGGGGTGCACCCAGGGCTCAGAGAGAAGGGTTTTGAGACAGCTG
CCTGACACATCTGGACGCCGCTGGAGAGAAATCTCTGCCTCACTCCTCTACCAAGCTCTTCCAAGCTCCC
CAGACCATGAGTCTCCAAGCCAGGAGTCACCCAACGCCCCCACATCCACAGCAGTGCTGGGGAGCTGGGG
ATCCCCACCTCAGCCCAGCCTAGCACCCAGAGAGCAGGAGGCTCCTGGGACCCAATGGCCTCTGGATGAA
ACGTCAGGAATTTACTACACAGAAATCAGAGAAAGAGAGAGAGAGAAATCAGAGAAAGGCAGGCCCCCAT
GGGCAGCGGTGGTAGGAACGCCCCCACAGGCGCACACCAGCCTACAGCCCCACCACCACCCATGGGAGCC
TTCTGTGAGAGAGAGCCTCTGTTCCACATGGCCCTGGAAAAATGAGGATTTTAACCAAAAATTCACACAG
CTGCTACTTCTACAAAGACCTCACCCCAGAAGCCAAGATCCCCTGGTCAAGAGAAGCTGGCCTGATTATG
TGGAGGAGAATCGAGGACATTTAATTGAGATCAGAGACTTATTTGGCCCAGGCCTGGATACCCAAGAACC
TCGCATAGTCATACTGCAGGGGGCTGCTGGAATTGGGAAGTCAACACTGGCCAGGCAGGTGAAGGAAGCC
TGGGGGAGAGGCCAGCTGTATGGGGACCGCTTCCAGCATGTCTTCTACTTCAGCTGCAGAGAGCTGGCCC
AGTCCAAGGTGGTGAGTCTCGCTGAGCTCATCGGAAAAGATGGGACAGCCACTCCGGCTCCCATTAGACA
GATCCTGTCTAGGCCAGAGCGGCTGCTCTTCATCCTCGATGGTGTAGATGAGCCAGGATGGGTCTTGCAG
GAGCCGAGTTCTGAGCTCTGTCTGCACTGGAGCCAGCCACAGCCGGCGGATGCACTGCTGGGCAGTTTGC
TGGGGAAAACTATACTTCCCGAGGCATCCTTCCTGATCACGGCTCGGACCACAGCTCTGCAGAACCTCAT
TCCTTCTTTGGAGCAGGCACGTTGGGTAGAGGTCCTGGGGTTCTCTGAGTCCAGCAGGAAGGAATATTTC
TACAGATATTTCACAGATGAAAGGCAAGCAATTAGAGCCTTTAGGTTGGTCAAATCAAACAAAGAGCTCT
GGGCCCTGTGTCTTGTGCCCTGGGTGTCCTGGCTGGCCTGCACTTGCCTGATGCAGCAGATGAAGCGGAA
GGAAAAACTCACACTGACTTCCAAGACCACCACAACCCTCTGTCTACATTACCTTGCCCAGGCTCTCCAA
GCTCAGCCATTGGGACCCCAGCTCAGAGACCTCTGCTCTCTGGCTGCTGAGGGCATCTGGCAAAAAAAGA
CCCTTTTCAGTCCAGATGACCTCAGGAAGCATGGGTTAGATGGGGCCATCATCTCCACCTTCTTGAAGAT
GGGTATTCTTCAAGAGCACCCCATCCCTCTGAGCTACAGCTTCATTCACCTCTGTTTCCAAGAGTTCTTT
GCAGCAATGTCCTATGTCTTGGAGGATGAGAAGGGGAGAGGTAAACATTCTAATTGCATCATAGATTTGG
AAAAGACGCTAGAAGCATATGGAATACATGGCCTGTTTGGGGCATCAACCACACGTTTCCTATTGGGCCT
GTTAAGTGATGAGGGGGAGAGAGAGATGGAGAACATCTTTCACTGCCGGCTGTCTCAGGGGAGGAACCTG
ATGCAGTGGGTCCCGTCCCTGCAGCTGCTGCTGCAGCCACACTCTCTGGAGTCCCTCCACTGCTTGTACG
AGACTCGGAACAAAACGTTCCTGACACAAGTGATGGCCCATTTCGAAGAAATGGGCATGTGTGTAGAAAC
AGACATGGAGCTCTTAGTGTGCACTTTCTGCATTAAATTCAGCCGCCACGTGAAGAAGCTTCAGCTGATT
GAGGGCAGGCAGCACAGATCAACATGGAGCCCCACCATGGTAGTCCTGTTCAGGTGGGTCCCAGTCACAG
ATGCCTATTGGCAGATTCTCTTCTCCGTCCTCAAGGTCACCAGAAACCTGAAGGAGCTGGACCTAAGTGG
AAACTCGCTGAGCCACTCTGCAGTGAAGAGTCTTTGTAAGACCCTGAGACGCCCTCGCTGCCTCCTGGAG
ACCCTGCGGTTGGCTGGCTGTGGCCTCACAGCTGAGGACTGCAAGGACCTTGCCTTTGGGCTGAGAGCCA
ACCAGACCCTGACCGAGCTGGACCTGAGCTTCAATGTGCTCACGGATGCTGGAGCCAAACACCTTTGCCA
GAGACTGAGACAGCCGAGCTGCAAGCTACAGCGACTGCAGCTGGTCAGCTGTGGCCTCACGTCTGACTGC
TGCCAGGACCTGGCCTCTGTGCTTAGTGCCAGCCCCAGCCTGAAGGAGCTAGACCTGCAGCAGAACAACC
TGGATGACGTTGGCGTGCGACTGCTCTGTGAGGGGCTCAGGCATCCTGCCTGCAAACTCATACGCCTGGG
GCTGGACCAGACAACTCTGAGTGATGAGATGAGGCAGGAACTGAGGGCCCTGGAGCAGGAGAAACCTCAG
CTGCTCATCTTCAGCAGACGGAAACCAAGTGTGATGACCCCTACTGAGGGCCTGGATACGGGAGAGATGA
GTAATAGCACATCCTCACTCAAGCGGCAGAGACTCGGATCAGAGAGGGCGGCTTCCCATGTTGCTCAGGC
TAATCTCAAACTCCTGGACGTGAGCAAGATCTTCCCAATTGCTGAGATTGCAGAGGAAAGCTCCCCAGAG
GTAGTACCGGTGGAACTCTTGTGCGTGCCTTCTCCTGCCTCTCAAGGGGACCTGCATACGAAGCCTTTGG
GGACTGACGATGACTTCTGGGGCCCCACGGGGCCTGTGGCTACTGAGGTAGTTGACAAAGAAAAGAACTT
GTACCGAGTTCACTTCCCTGTAGCTGGCTCCTACCGCTGGCCCAACACGGGTCTCTGCTTTGTGATGAGA
GAAGCGGTGACCGTTGAGATTGAATTCTGTGTGTGGGACCAGTTCCTGGGTGAGATCAACCCACAGCACA
GCTGGATGGTGGCAGGGCCTCTGCTGGACATCAAGGCTGAGCCTGGAGCTGTGGAAGCTGTGCACCTCCC
TCACTTTGTGGCTCTCCAAGGGGGCCATGTGGACACATCCCTGTTCCAAATGGCCCACTTTAAAGAGGAG
GGGATGCTCCTGGAGAAGCCAGCCAGGGTGGAGCTGCATCACATAGTTCTGGAAAACCCCAGCTTCTCCC
GCTTGGGAGTCCTCCTGAAAATGATCCATAATGCCCTGCGCTTCATTCCCGTCACCTCTGTGGTGTTGCT
TTACCACCGCGTCCATCCTGAGGAAGTCACCTTCCACCTCTACCTGATCCCAAGTGACTGCTCCATTCGG
AAGGCCATAGATGATCTAGAAATGAAATTCCAGTTTGTGCGAATCCACAAGCCACCCCCGCTGACCCCAC
TTTATATGGGCTGTCGTTACACTGTGTCTGGGTCTGGTTCAGGGATGCTGGAAATACTCCCCAAGGAACT
GGAGCTCTGCTATCGAAGCCCTGGAGAAGACCAGCTGTTCTCGGAGTTCTACGTTGGCCACTTGGGATCA
GGGATCAGGCTGCAAGTGAAAGACAAGAAAGATGAGACTCTGGTGTGGGAGGCCTTGGTGAAACCAGGAG
ATCTCATGCCTGCAACTACTCTGATCCCTCCAGCCCGCATAGCCGTACCTTCACCTCTGGATGCCCCGCA
GTTGCTGCACTTTGTGGACCAGTATCGAGAGCAGCTGATAGCCCGAGTGACATCGGTGGAGGTTGTCTTG
GACAAACTGCATGGACAGGTGCTGAGCCAGGAGCAGTACGAGAGGGTGCTGGCTGAGAACACGAGGCCCA
GCCAGATGCGGAAGCTGTTCAGCTTGAGCCAGTCCTGGGACCGGAAGTGCAAAGATGGACTCTACCAAGC
CCTGAAGGAGACCCATCCTCACCTCATTATGGAACTCTGGGAGAAGGGCAGCAAAAAGGGACTCCTGCCA
CTCAGCAGC
